Addgene plasmid #114418: iLID-eGFP-2xC2-iLID
Purpose: anchor iLID domain to plasma membrane with slower diffusion
Depositing lab: Dorus Gadella. Depositing organization: University of Amsterdam. Publication: Increasing spatial resolution of photoregulated GTPases through immobilized peripheral membrane proteins. Van Geel O, Hartsuiker R, Gadella TWJ. Small GTPases. 2018 Sep 5:1-10. doi: 10.1080/21541248.2018.1507411. PubMed 30182785.
Backbone
  Vector backbone: pEGFP-C1
  Vector type: Mammalian Expression
Growth in bacteria
  Bacterial resistance: Kanamycin, 50 μg/mL
  Growth temperature: 37°C
  Growth strain: DH5alpha
  Copy number: High Copy
Gene/Insert
  Gene/Insert name: iLID domain
  Species: Synthetic
  Promoter: CMV
  Tag / fusion protein: eGFP (N terminal on backbone)
  Cloning method: Restriction Enzyme; 5′ cloning site unknown (unknown if destroyed)
Terms and licenses: Academic/Nonprofit Terms; Industry Terms: Not Available to Industry
How to cite: iLID-eGFP-2xC2-iLID was a gift from Dorus Gadella (Addgene plasmid # 114418 ; http://n2t.net/addgene:114418 ; RRID:Addgene_114418)
