[The description below was written by a language model from this plasmid's Addgene catalogue record and pLannotate feature annotations shown in this document.]
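Description:
iLID-eGFP-2xC2-iLID is a mammalian expression plasmid built on the pEGFP-C1 backbone. It encodes a fluorescent, light-responsive membrane anchor for optogenetic recruitment experiments. It replicates at high copy in E. coli from a ColE1/pUC-type origin and also carries an f1 origin. A single NeoR/KanR (Tn5 aminoglycoside phosphotransferase) gene sits downstream of tandem bacterial (bla) and SV40 early promoters and ends in the HSV TK polyadenylation signal. This gene gives kanamycin resistance in bacteria and permits G418 selection in mammalian cells. The two sequence records, one from the depositor and one from repository sequencing, are both 6,572 nt and show the same features in the same order. They differ only in their numbering start point.

The CMV enhancer/promoter drives one fusion reading frame that terminates at the SV40 poly(A) signal. In order, the frame contains an iLID module, EGFP, a roughly 1 kb segment matching bovine MFGE8 (lactadherin), and a second iLID module. The annotation software labels the two flanking ~320 bp segments as miniSOG. Given the construct name and the recorded insert, these hits most likely reflect the LOV2-domain core of iLID, which is related to miniSOG, rather than miniSOG itself. The MFGE8 fragment corresponds to the "2xC2" in the name, presumably two copies of the phosphatidylserine-binding C2 domain, although the table reports it as a single feature.

The stated purpose is to anchor iLID at the plasma membrane with slower diffusion. The associated publication concerns improving the spatial resolution of photoregulated GTPases by using immobilised peripheral membrane proteins. Blue light exposes the SsrA peptide in iLID so that it can bind an SspB-fused partner, which is not encoded on this plasmid.
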