Features (pLannotate 1.2.2; 17 found; start..end, strand, type, name):
     61..364     +  enhancer       CMV enhancer: human cytomegalovirus immediate early enhancer
    365..568     +  promoter       CMV promoter: human cytomegalovirus (CMV) immediate early promoter
    630..947     +  CDS            miniSOG: miniSOG is a basic (constitutively fluorescent) cyan fluorescent protein published in 2011, derived from Arabidopsis thaliana. It requires the cofactor flavin for fluorescence.
   1062..1778    +  CDS            EGFP: EGFP is a basic (constitutively fluorescent) green fluorescent protein published in 1996, derived from Aequorea victoria. It is reported to be a rapidly-maturing weak dimer with moderate acid sensitivity.
   1785..2753    +  CDS            MFGE8 (fragment) (sequence partly withheld): MFGM_BOVIN - Experimental evidence at protein level: Swiss-Prot protein existence level 1. Contributes to phagocytic removal of apoptotic cells in many tissues. Plays an important role in the maintenance of intestinal epithelial homeostasis and the promotion of mucosal healing. Promotes VEGF-dependent neovascularization (By similarity). Specific ligand for the alpha-v/beta-3 and alpha-v/beta-5 receptors. Also binds to phosphatidylserine-enriched cell surfaces in a receptor-independent manner. Zona pellucida-binding protein which may play a role in gamete interaction. From Bos taurus (Bovine).
   2799..3116    +  CDS            miniSOG: miniSOG is a basic (constitutively fluorescent) cyan fluorescent protein published in 2011, derived from Arabidopsis thaliana. It requires the cofactor flavin for fluorescence.
   3216..3241    +  misc_feature   MCS (fragment): multiple cloning site
   3253..3337    +  CDS            large T antigen (fragment): large T antigen from SV40 (simian virus 40)
   3360..3481    +  polyA_signal   SV40 poly(A) signal: SV40 polyadenylation signal
   3515..3943    -  rep_origin     f1 ori (sequence partly withheld): f1 bacteriophage origin of replication; arrow indicates direction of (+) strand synthesis
   3970..4074    +  promoter       AmpR promoter: bla
   4076..4433    +  promoter       SV40 promoter: SV40 enhancer and early promoter
   4468..5262    +  CDS            NeoR/KanR: aminoglycoside phosphotransferase from Tn5; aph(3')-II (or nptII); confers resistance to neomycin, kanamycin, and G418 (Geneticin®)
   5283..5435    +  CDS            ble (fragment): BLE_KLEPN - Experimental evidence at protein level: Swiss-Prot protein existence level 1. Binding protein with a strong affinity to the bleomycin family of antibiotics. Binds to CL990; an antimitotic-antibiotic compound. From Klebsiella pneumoniae.
   5494..5541    +  polyA_signal   HSV TK poly(A) signal: herpes simplex virus thymidine kinase polyadenylation signal (Cole and Stacy, 1985)
   5632..5648    -  polyA_signal   bGH poly(A) signal (fragment): bovine growth hormone polyadenylation signal
   5870..6458    +  rep_origin     ori: high-copy-number ColE1/pMB1/pBR322/pUC origin of replication
>Addgene plasmid #114418 | iLID-eGFP-2xC2-iLID | depositor full sequence | sequence record 215992 | Full Sequence
TAGTTATTAATAGTAATCAATTACGGGGTCATTAGTTCATAGCCCATATATGGAGTTCCGCGTTACATAA
CTTACGGTAAATGGCCCGCCTGGCTGACCGCCCAACGACCCCCGCCCATTGACGTCAATAATGACGTATG
TTCCCATAGTAACGCCAATAGGGACTTTCCATTGACGTCAATGGGTGGAGTATTTACGGTAAACTGCCCA
CTTGGCAGTACATCAAGTGTATCATATGCCAAGTACGCCCCCTATTGACGTCAATGACGGTAAATGGCCC
GCCTGGCATTATGCCCAGTACATGACCTTATGGGACTTTCCTACTTGGCAGTACATCTACGTATTAGTCA
TCGCTATTACCATGGTGATGCGGTTTTGGCAGTACATCAATGGGCGTGGATAGCGGTTTGACTCACGGGG
ATTTCCAAGTCTCCACCCCATTGACGTCAATGGGAGTTTGTTTTGGCACCAAAATCAACGGGACTTTCCA
AAATGTCGTAACAACTCCGCCCCATTGACGCAAATGGGCGGTAGGCGTGTACGGTGGGAGGTCTATATAA
GCAGAGCTGGTTTAGTGAACCGTCAGATCCGCTAGCATGGGGGAGTTTCTGGCAACCACACTGGAACGGA
TCGAGAAAAATTTCGTGATTACTGATCCGAGACTGCCTGACAACCCAATCATTTTTGCGAGCGATTCCTT
CCTGCAGCTGACAGAATATTCTCGGGAAGAGATCCTGGGGCGCAATTGCCGTTTTCTGCAGGGACCCGAG
ACAGACCGTGCCACTGTTCGGAAAATCAGAGATGCTATTGACAACCAGACTGAAGTGACCGTTCAGCTGA
TCAATTATACCAAGAGCGGCAAGAAGTTCTGGAACGTGTTCCACCTGCAGCCGATGCGCGATTATAAGGG
CGACGTCCAGTACTTCATTGGCGTGCAGCTGGATGGCACCGAACGTCTTCATGGCGCCGCTGAGCGTGAG
GCGGTCTGCCTGATCAAAAAGACAGCCTTTCAGATTGCTGAGGCAGCGAACGACGAAAATTACTTTGGAC
CGGTCGCCACCATGGTGAGCAAGGGCGAGGAGCTGTTCACCGGGGTGGTGCCCATCCTGGTCGAGCTGGA
CGGCGACGTAAACGGCCACAAGTTCAGCGTGTCCGGCGAGGGCGAGGGCGATGCCACCTACGGCAAGCTG
ACCCTGAAGTTCATCTGCACCACCGGCAAGCTGCCCGTGCCCTGGCCCACCCTCGTGACCACCCTGACCT
ACGGCGTGCAGTGCTTCAGCCGCTACCCCGACCACATGAAGCAGCACGACTTCTTCAAGTCCGCCATGCC
CGAAGGCTACGTCCAGGAGCGCACCATCTTCTTCAAGGACGACGGCAACTACAAGACCCGCGCCGAGGTG
AAGTTCGAGGGCGACACCCTGGTGAACCGCATCGAGCTGAAGGGCATCGACTTCAAGGAGGACGGCAACA
TCCTGGGGCACAAGCTGGAGTACAACTACAACAGCCACAACGTCTATATCATGGCCGACAAGCAGAAGAA
CGGCATCAAGGTGAACTTCAAGATCCGCCACAACATCGAGGACGGCAGCGTGCAGCTCGCCGACCACTAC
CAGCAGAACACCCCCATCGGCGACGGCCCCGTGCTGCTGCCCGACAACCACTACCTGAGCACCCAGTCCG
CCCTGAGCAAAGACCCCAACGAGAAGCGCGATCACATGGTCCTGCTGGAGTTCGTGACCGCCGCCGGGAT
CACTCTCGGCATGGACGAGCTGTACAAGTCCGGAAGTAGT
[474 nt withheld, positions 1791-2264]
GGTAAGCTTAGATCT
[474 nt withheld, positions 2280-2753]
TATGAATTCAGCATGGGGGAGTTTCTGGCAACCACACTGGAACGGATCGAGAAAAATTTCGTGATTACTG
ATCCGAGACTGCCTGACAACCCAATCATTTTTGCGAGCGATTCCTTCCTGCAGCTGACAGAATATTCTCG
GGAAGAGATCCTGGGGCGCAATTGCCGTTTTCTGCAGGGACCCGAGACAGACCGTGCCACTGTTCGGAAA
ATCAGAGATGCTATTGACAACCAGACTGAAGTGACCGTTCAGCTGATCAATTATACCAAGAGCGGCAAGA
AGTTCTGGAACGTGTTCCACCTGCAGCCGATGCGCGATTATAAGGGCGACGTCCAGTACTTCATTGGCGT
GCAGCTGGATGGCACCGAACGTCTTCATGGCGCCGCTGAGCGTGAGGCGGTCTGCCTGATCAAAAAGACA
GCCTTTCAGATTGCTGAGGCAGCGAACGACGAAAATTACTTTGGTACCGCGGGCCCGGGATCCACCGGAT
CTAGATAACTGATCATAATCAGCCATACCACATTTGTAGAGGTTTTACTTGCTTTAAAAAACCTCCCACA
CCTCCCCCTGAACCTGAAACATAAAATGAATGCAATTGTTGTTGTTAACTTGTTTATTGCAGCTTATAAT
GGTTACAAATAAAGCAATAGCATCACAAATTTCACAAATAAAGCATTTTTTTCACTGCATTCTAGTTGTG
GTTTGTCCAAACTCATCAATGTATCTTAACGCGTAAATTGTAAGCGTTAATATTTTGTTAAAATTCGCGT
TAAATTTTTGTTAAATCAGCTCATTTTTTAACCAATAGGCCGAAATCGGCAAAATCCCTTATAAATCAAA
AGAATAGACCGAGATAGGGT
[37 nt withheld, positions 3614-3650]
AAAGAACGTGGACTCCAACGTCAAAGG
[49 nt withheld, positions 3678-3726]
T
[91 nt withheld, positions 3728-3818]
G
[124 nt withheld, positions 3820-3943]
CAGGTGGCACTTTTCGGGGAAATGTGCGCGGAACCCCTATTTGTTTATTTTTCTAAATACATTCAAATAT
GTATCCGCTCATGAGACAATAACCCTGATAAATGCTTCAATAATATTGAAAAAGGAAGAGTCCTGAGGCG
GAAAGAACCAGCTGTGGAATGTGTGTCAGTTAGGGTGTGGAAAGTCCCCAGGCTCCCCAGCAGGCAGAAG
TATGCAAAGCATGCATCTCAATTAGTCAGCAACCAGGTGTGGAAAGTCCCCAGGCTCCCCAGCAGGCAGA
AGTATGCAAAGCATGCATCTCAATTAGTCAGCAACCATAGTCCCGCCCCTAACTCCGCCCATCCCGCCCC
TAACTCCGCCCAGTTCCGCCCATTCTCCGCCCCATGGCTGACTAATTTTTTTTATTTATGCAGAGGCCGA
GGCCGCCTCGGCCTCTGAGCTATTCCAGAAGTAGTGAGGAGGCTTTTTTGGAGGCCTAGGCTTTTGCAAA
GATCGATCAAGAGACAGGATGAGGATCGTTTCGCATGATTGAACAAGATGGATTGCACGCAGGTTCTCCG
GCCGCTTGGGTGGAGAGGCTATTCGGCTATGACTGGGCACAACAGACAATCGGCTGCTCTGATGCCGCCG
TGTTCCGGCTGTCAGCGCAGGGGCGCCCGGTTCTTTTTGTCAAGACCGACCTGTCCGGTGCCCTGAATGA
ACTGCAAGACGAGGCAGCGCGGCTATCGTGGCTGGCCACGACGGGCGTTCCTTGCGCAGCTGTGCTCGAC
GTTGTCACTGAAGCGGGAAGGGACTGGCTGCTATTGGGCGAAGTGCCGGGGCAGGATCTCCTGTCATCTC
ACCTTGCTCCTGCCGAGAAAGTATCCATCATGGCTGATGCAATGCGGCGGCTGCATACGCTTGATCCGGC
TACCTGCCCATTCGACCACCAAGCGAAACATCGCATCGAGCGAGCACGTACTCGGATGGAAGCCGGTCTT
GTCGATCAGGATGATCTGGACGAAGAGCATCAGGGGCTCGCGCCAGCCGAACTGTTCGCCAGGCTCAAGG
CGAGCATGCCCGACGGCGAGGATCTCGTCGTGACCCATGGCGATGCCTGCTTGCCGAATATCATGGTGGA
AAATGGCCGCTTTTCTGGATTCATCGACTGTGGCCGGCTGGGTGTGGCGGACCGCTATCAGGACATAGCG
TTGGCTACCCGTGATATTGCTGAAGAGCTTGGCGGCGAATGGGCTGACCGCTTCCTCGTGCTTTACGGTA
TCGCCGCTCCCGATTCGCAGCGCATCGCCTTCTATCGCCTTCTTGACGAGTTCTTCTGAGCGGGACTCTG
GGGTTCGAAATGACCGACCAAGCGACGCCCAACCTGCCATCACGAGATTTCGATTCCACCGCCGCCTTCT
ATGAAAGGTTGGGCTTCGGAATCGTTTTCCGGGACGCCGGCTGGATGATCCTCCAGCGCGGGGATCTCAT
GCTGGAGTTCTTCGCCCACCCTAGGGGGAGGCTAACTGAAACACGGAAGGAGACAATACCGGAAGGAACC
CGCGCTATGACGGCAATAAAAAGACAGAATAAAACGCACGGTGTTGGGTCGTTTGTTCATAAACGCGGGG
TTCGGTCCCAGGGCTGGCACTCTGTCGATACCCCACCGAGACCCCATTGGGGCCAATACGCCCGCGTTTC
TTCCTTTTCCCCACCCCACCCCCCAAGTTCGGGTGAAGGCCCAGGGCTCGCAGCCAACGTCGGGGCGGCA
GGCCCTGCCATAGCCTCAGGTTACTCATATATACTTTAGATTGATTTAAAACTTCATTTTTAATTTAAAA
GGATCTAGGTGAAGATCCTTTTTGATAATCTCATGACCAAAATCCCTTAACGTGAGTTTTCGTTCCACTG
AGCGTCAGACCCCGTAGAAAAGATCAAAGGATCTTCTTGAGATCCTTTTTTTCTGCGCGTAATCTGCTGC
TTGCAAACAAAAAAACCACCGCTACCAGCGGTGGTTTGTTTGCCGGATCAAGAGCTACCAACTCTTTTTC
CGAAGGTAACTGGCTTCAGCAGAGCGCAGATACCAAATACTGTCCTTCTAGTGTAGCCGTAGTTAGGCCA
CCACTTCAAGAACTCTGTAGCACCGCCTACATACCTCGCTCTGCTAATCCTGTTACCAGTGGCTGCTGCC
AGTGGCGATAAGTCGTGTCTTACCGGGTTGGACTCAAGACGATAGTTACCGGATAAGGCGCAGCGGTCGG
GCTGAACGGGGGGTTCGTGCACACAGCCCAGCTTGGAGCGAACGACCTACACCGAACTGAGATACCTACA
GCGTGAGCTATGAGAAAGCGCCACGCTTCCCGAAGGGAGAAAGGCGGACAGGTATCCGGTAAGCGGCAGG
GTCGGAACAGGAGAGCGCACGAGGGAGCTTCCAGGGGGAAACGCCTGGTATCTTTATAGTCCTGTCGGGT
TTCGCCACCTCTGACTTGAGCGTCGATTTTTGTGATGCTCGTCAGGGGGGCGGAGCCTATGGAAAAACGC
CAGCAACGCGGCCTTTTTACGGTTCCTGGCCTTTTGCTGGCCTTTTGCTCACATGTTCTTTCCTGCGTTA
TCCCCTGATTCTGTGGATAACCGTATTACCGCCATGCAT
