Features (pLannotate 1.2.2; 17 found; start..end, strand, type, name):
      1..204     +  promoter       CMV promoter: human cytomegalovirus (CMV) immediate early promoter
    266..583     +  CDS            miniSOG: miniSOG is a basic (constitutively fluorescent) cyan fluorescent protein published in 2011, derived from Arabidopsis thaliana. It requires the cofactor flavin for fluorescence.
    698..1414    +  CDS            EGFP: EGFP is a basic (constitutively fluorescent) green fluorescent protein published in 1996, derived from Aequorea victoria. It is reported to be a rapidly-maturing weak dimer with moderate acid sensitivity.
   1421..2389    +  CDS            MFGE8 (fragment) (sequence partly withheld): MFGM_BOVIN - Experimental evidence at protein level: Swiss-Prot protein existence level 1. Contributes to phagocytic removal of apoptotic cells in many tissues. Plays an important role in the maintenance of intestinal epithelial homeostasis and the promotion of mucosal healing. Promotes VEGF-dependent neovascularization (By similarity). Specific ligand for the alpha-v/beta-3 and alpha-v/beta-5 receptors. Also binds to phosphatidylserine-enriched cell surfaces in a receptor-independent manner. Zona pellucida-binding protein which may play a role in gamete interaction. From Bos taurus (Bovine).
   2435..2752    +  CDS            miniSOG: miniSOG is a basic (constitutively fluorescent) cyan fluorescent protein published in 2011, derived from Arabidopsis thaliana. It requires the cofactor flavin for fluorescence.
   2852..2877    +  misc_feature   MCS (fragment): multiple cloning site
   2889..2973    +  CDS            large T antigen (fragment): large T antigen from SV40 (simian virus 40)
   2996..3117    +  polyA_signal   SV40 poly(A) signal: SV40 polyadenylation signal
   3151..3579    -  rep_origin     f1 ori (sequence partly withheld): f1 bacteriophage origin of replication; arrow indicates direction of (+) strand synthesis
   3606..3710    +  promoter       AmpR promoter: bla
   3712..4069    +  promoter       SV40 promoter: SV40 enhancer and early promoter
   4104..4898    +  CDS            NeoR/KanR: aminoglycoside phosphotransferase from Tn5; aph(3')-II (or nptII); confers resistance to neomycin, kanamycin, and G418 (Geneticin®)
   4919..5071    +  CDS            ble (fragment): BLE_KLEPN - Experimental evidence at protein level: Swiss-Prot protein existence level 1. Binding protein with a strong affinity to the bleomycin family of antibiotics. Binds to CL990; an antimitotic-antibiotic compound. From Klebsiella pneumoniae.
   5130..5177    +  polyA_signal   HSV TK poly(A) signal: herpes simplex virus thymidine kinase polyadenylation signal (Cole and Stacy, 1985)
   5268..5284    -  polyA_signal   bGH poly(A) signal (fragment): bovine growth hormone polyadenylation signal
   5506..6094    +  rep_origin     ori: high-copy-number ColE1/pMB1/pBR322/pUC origin of replication
   6269..6572    +  enhancer       CMV enhancer: human cytomegalovirus immediate early enhancer
>Addgene plasmid #114418 | iLID-eGFP-2xC2-iLID | addgene full sequence | sequence record 224716 | Addgene NGS Result
GTGATGCGGTTTTGGCAGTACATCAATGGGCGTGGATAGCGGTTTGACTCACGGGGATTTCCAAGTCTCC
ACCCCATTGACGTCAATGGGAGTTTGTTTTGGCACCAAAATCAACGGGACTTTCCAAAATGTCGTAACAA
CTCCGCCCCATTGACGCAAATGGGCGGTAGGCGTGTACGGTGGGAGGTCTATATAAGCAGAGCTGGTTTA
GTGAACCGTCAGATCCGCTAGCATGGGGGAGTTTCTGGCAACCACACTGGAACGGATCGAGAAAAATTTC
GTGATTACTGATCCGAGACTGCCTGACAACCCAATCATTTTTGCGAGCGATTCCTTCCTGCAGCTGACAG
AATATTCTCGGGAAGAGATCCTGGGGCGCAATTGCCGTTTTCTGCAGGGACCCGAGACAGACCGTGCCAC
TGTTCGGAAAATCAGAGATGCTATTGACAACCAGACTGAAGTGACCGTTCAGCTGATCAATTATACCAAG
AGCGGCAAGAAGTTCTGGAACGTGTTCCACCTGCAGCCGATGCGCGATTATAAGGGCGACGTCCAGTACT
TCATTGGCGTGCAGCTGGATGGCACCGAACGTCTTCATGGCGCCGCTGAGCGTGAGGCGGTCTGCCTGAT
CAAAAAGACAGCCTTTCAGATTGCTGAGGCAGCGAACGACGAAAATTACTTTGGACCGGTCGCCACCATG
GTGAGCAAGGGCGAGGAGCTGTTCACCGGGGTGGTGCCCATCCTGGTCGAGCTGGACGGCGACGTAAACG
GCCACAAGTTCAGCGTGTCCGGCGAGGGCGAGGGCGATGCCACCTACGGCAAGCTGACCCTGAAGTTCAT
CTGCACCACCGGCAAGCTGCCCGTGCCCTGGCCCACCCTCGTGACCACCCTGACCTACGGCGTGCAGTGC
TTCAGCCGCTACCCCGACCACATGAAGCAGCACGACTTCTTCAAGTCCGCCATGCCCGAAGGCTACGTCC
AGGAGCGCACCATCTTCTTCAAGGACGACGGCAACTACAAGACCCGCGCCGAGGTGAAGTTCGAGGGCGA
CACCCTGGTGAACCGCATCGAGCTGAAGGGCATCGACTTCAAGGAGGACGGCAACATCCTGGGGCACAAG
CTGGAGTACAACTACAACAGCCACAACGTCTATATCATGGCCGACAAGCAGAAGAACGGCATCAAGGTGA
ACTTCAAGATCCGCCACAACATCGAGGACGGCAGCGTGCAGCTCGCCGACCACTACCAGCAGAACACCCC
CATCGGCGACGGCCCCGTGCTGCTGCCCGACAACCACTACCTGAGCACCCAGTCCGCCCTGAGCAAAGAC
CCCAACGAGAAGCGCGATCACATGGTCCTGCTGGAGTTCGTGACCGCCGCCGGGATCACTCTCGGCATGG
ACGAGCTGTACAAGTCCGGAAGTAGT
[474 nt withheld, positions 1427-1900]
GGTAAGCTTAGATCT
[474 nt withheld, positions 1916-2389]
TATGAATTCAGCATGGGGGAGTTTCTGGCAACCACACTGGAACGGATCGAGAAAAATTTCGTGATTACTG
ATCCGAGACTGCCTGACAACCCAATCATTTTTGCGAGCGATTCCTTCCTGCAGCTGACAGAATATTCTCG
GGAAGAGATCCTGGGGCGCAATTGCCGTTTTCTGCAGGGACCCGAGACAGACCGTGCCACTGTTCGGAAA
ATCAGAGATGCTATTGACAACCAGACTGAAGTGACCGTTCAGCTGATCAATTATACCAAGAGCGGCAAGA
AGTTCTGGAACGTGTTCCACCTGCAGCCGATGCGCGATTATAAGGGCGACGTCCAGTACTTCATTGGCGT
GCAGCTGGATGGCACCGAACGTCTTCATGGCGCCGCTGAGCGTGAGGCGGTCTGCCTGATCAAAAAGACA
GCCTTTCAGATTGCTGAGGCAGCGAACGACGAAAATTACTTTGGTACCGCGGGCCCGGGATCCACCGGAT
CTAGATAACTGATCATAATCAGCCATACCACATTTGTAGAGGTTTTACTTGCTTTAAAAAACCTCCCACA
CCTCCCCCTGAACCTGAAACATAAAATGAATGCAATTGTTGTTGTTAACTTGTTTATTGCAGCTTATAAT
GGTTACAAATAAAGCAATAGCATCACAAATTTCACAAATAAAGCATTTTTTTCACTGCATTCTAGTTGTG
GTTTGTCCAAACTCATCAATGTATCTTAACGCGTAAATTGTAAGCGTTAATATTTTGTTAAAATTCGCGT
TAAATTTTTGTTAAATCAGCTCATTTTTTAACCAATAGGCCGAAATCGGCAAAATCCCTTATAAATCAAA
AGAATAGACCGAGATAGGGT
[37 nt withheld, positions 3250-3286]
AAAGAACGTGGACTCCAACGTCAAAGG
[49 nt withheld, positions 3314-3362]
T
[91 nt withheld, positions 3364-3454]
G
[124 nt withheld, positions 3456-3579]
CAGGTGGCACTTTTCGGGGAAATGTGCGCGGAACCCCTATTTGTTTATTTTTCTAAATACATTCAAATAT
GTATCCGCTCATGAGACAATAACCCTGATAAATGCTTCAATAATATTGAAAAAGGAAGAGTCCTGAGGCG
GAAAGAACCAGCTGTGGAATGTGTGTCAGTTAGGGTGTGGAAAGTCCCCAGGCTCCCCAGCAGGCAGAAG
TATGCAAAGCATGCATCTCAATTAGTCAGCAACCAGGTGTGGAAAGTCCCCAGGCTCCCCAGCAGGCAGA
AGTATGCAAAGCATGCATCTCAATTAGTCAGCAACCATAGTCCCGCCCCTAACTCCGCCCATCCCGCCCC
TAACTCCGCCCAGTTCCGCCCATTCTCCGCCCCATGGCTGACTAATTTTTTTTATTTATGCAGAGGCCGA
GGCCGCCTCGGCCTCTGAGCTATTCCAGAAGTAGTGAGGAGGCTTTTTTGGAGGCCTAGGCTTTTGCAAA
GATCGATCAAGAGACAGGATGAGGATCGTTTCGCATGATTGAACAAGATGGATTGCACGCAGGTTCTCCG
GCCGCTTGGGTGGAGAGGCTATTCGGCTATGACTGGGCACAACAGACAATCGGCTGCTCTGATGCCGCCG
TGTTCCGGCTGTCAGCGCAGGGGCGCCCGGTTCTTTTTGTCAAGACCGACCTGTCCGGTGCCCTGAATGA
ACTGCAAGACGAGGCAGCGCGGCTATCGTGGCTGGCCACGACGGGCGTTCCTTGCGCAGCTGTGCTCGAC
GTTGTCACTGAAGCGGGAAGGGACTGGCTGCTATTGGGCGAAGTGCCGGGGCAGGATCTCCTGTCATCTC
ACCTTGCTCCTGCCGAGAAAGTATCCATCATGGCTGATGCAATGCGGCGGCTGCATACGCTTGATCCGGC
TACCTGCCCATTCGACCACCAAGCGAAACATCGCATCGAGCGAGCACGTACTCGGATGGAAGCCGGTCTT
GTCGATCAGGATGATCTGGACGAAGAGCATCAGGGGCTCGCGCCAGCCGAACTGTTCGCCAGGCTCAAGG
CGAGCATGCCCGACGGCGAGGATCTCGTCGTGACCCATGGCGATGCCTGCTTGCCGAATATCATGGTGGA
AAATGGCCGCTTTTCTGGATTCATCGACTGTGGCCGGCTGGGTGTGGCGGACCGCTATCAGGACATAGCG
TTGGCTACCCGTGATATTGCTGAAGAGCTTGGCGGCGAATGGGCTGACCGCTTCCTCGTGCTTTACGGTA
TCGCCGCTCCCGATTCGCAGCGCATCGCCTTCTATCGCCTTCTTGACGAGTTCTTCTGAGCGGGACTCTG
GGGTTCGAAATGACCGACCAAGCGACGCCCAACCTGCCATCACGAGATTTCGATTCCACCGCCGCCTTCT
ATGAAAGGTTGGGCTTCGGAATCGTTTTCCGGGACGCCGGCTGGATGATCCTCCAGCGCGGGGATCTCAT
GCTGGAGTTCTTCGCCCACCCTAGGGGGAGGCTAACTGAAACACGGAAGGAGACAATACCGGAAGGAACC
CGCGCTATGACGGCAATAAAAAGACAGAATAAAACGCACGGTGTTGGGTCGTTTGTTCATAAACGCGGGG
TTCGGTCCCAGGGCTGGCACTCTGTCGATACCCCACCGAGACCCCATTGGGGCCAATACGCCCGCGTTTC
TTCCTTTTCCCCACCCCACCCCCCAAGTTCGGGTGAAGGCCCAGGGCTCGCAGCCAACGTCGGGGCGGCA
GGCCCTGCCATAGCCTCAGGTTACTCATATATACTTTAGATTGATTTAAAACTTCATTTTTAATTTAAAA
GGATCTAGGTGAAGATCCTTTTTGATAATCTCATGACCAAAATCCCTTAACGTGAGTTTTCGTTCCACTG
AGCGTCAGACCCCGTAGAAAAGATCAAAGGATCTTCTTGAGATCCTTTTTTTCTGCGCGTAATCTGCTGC
TTGCAAACAAAAAAACCACCGCTACCAGCGGTGGTTTGTTTGCCGGATCAAGAGCTACCAACTCTTTTTC
CGAAGGTAACTGGCTTCAGCAGAGCGCAGATACCAAATACTGTTCTTCTAGTGTAGCCGTAGTTAGGCCA
CCACTTCAAGAACTCTGTAGCACCGCCTACATACCTCGCTCTGCTAATCCTGTTACCAGTGGCTGCTGCC
AGTGGCGATAAGTCGTGTCTTACCGGGTTGGACTCAAGACGATAGTTACCGGATAAGGCGCAGCGGTCGG
GCTGAACGGGGGGTTCGTGCACACAGCCCAGCTTGGAGCGAACGACCTACACCGAACTGAGATACCTACA
GCGTGAGCTATGAGAAAGCGCCACGCTTCCCGAAGGGAGAAAGGCGGACAGGTATCCGGTAAGCGGCAGG
GTCGGAACAGGAGAGCGCACGAGGGAGCTTCCAGGGGGAAACGCCTGGTATCTTTATAGTCCTGTCGGGT
TTCGCCACCTCTGACTTGAGCGTCGATTTTTGTGATGCTCGTCAGGGGGGCGGAGCCTATGGAAAAACGC
CAGCAACGCGGCCTTTTTACGGTTCCTGGCCTTTTGCTGGCCTTTTGCTCACATGTTCTTTCCTGCGTTA
TCCCCTGATTCTGTGGATAACCGTATTACCGCCATGCATTAGTTATTAATAGTAATCAATTACGGGGTCA
TTAGTTCATAGCCCATATATGGAGTTCCGCGTTACATAACTTACGGTAAATGGCCCGCCTGGCTGACCGC
CCAACGACCCCCGCCCATTGACGTCAATAATGACGTATGTTCCCATAGTAACGCCAATAGGGACTTTCCA
TTGACGTCAATGGGTGGAGTATTTACGGTAAACTGCCCACTTGGCAGTACATCAAGTGTATCATATGCCA
AGTACGCCCCCTATTGACGTCAATGACGGTAAATGGCCCGCCTGGCATTATGCCCAGTACATGACCTTAT
GGGACTTTCCTACTTGGCAGTACATCTACGTATTAGTCATCGCTATTACCATG
